Addgene plasmid #132648: Hy_ppst eGFP SV40
Purpose: Expresses eGFP mRNA from the Drosophila pst promoter
Depositing lab: Jeremy Wilusz. Depositing organization: University of Pennsylvania. Publication: The Integrator complex cleaves nascent mRNAs to attenuate transcription. Tatomer DC, Elrod ND, Liang D, Xiao MS, Jiang JZ, Jonathan M, Huang KL, Wagner EJ, Cherry S, Wilusz JE. Genes Dev. 2019 Sep 17. pii: gad.330167.119. doi: 10.1101/gad.330167.119. PubMed 31530651.
Backbone
  Vector backbone: Hy_pMtnA eGFP
  Total vector size (bp): 8349
  Vector type: Insect Expression
  Selectable markers: Hygromycin
Growth in bacteria
  Bacterial resistance: Ampicillin, 100 μg/mL
  Growth temperature: 37°C
  Growth strain: DH5alpha
  Copy number: Unknown
Gene/Insert
  Gene/Insert name: eGFP
  Promoter: pst
  Cloning method: Restriction Enzyme; 5′ cloning site EcoRV (not destroyed); 3′ cloning site NotI (not destroyed)
  Sequencing primers: 5′ CTACCTGCCTGGACAGCATG
Terms and licenses: Academic/Nonprofit Terms; Industry Terms: Not Available to Industry
How to cite: Hy_ppst eGFP SV40 was a gift from Jeremy Wilusz (Addgene plasmid # 132648 ; http://n2t.net/addgene:132648 ; RRID:Addgene_132648)
