[The description below was written by a language model from this plasmid's Addgene catalogue record and pLannotate feature annotations shown in this document.]
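Description:
Hy_ppst eGFP SV40 is an insect expression plasmid of about 8.3 kb, derived from the Hy_pMtnA eGFP backbone, that expresses an eGFP reporter mRNA under the control of the Drosophila pst promoter. It is propagated in E. coli through a high-copy ColE1/pUC-type origin and an ampicillin resistance gene (β-lactamase with its own bla promoter). For selection in Drosophila cells it carries a hygromycin phosphotransferase gene driven by the strong promoter from the copia transposable element. This cassette is followed by SV40 small t intron and early polyadenylation sequences that provide its 3′ processing signals, so stably transfected populations can be obtained with hygromycin.

The reporter unit consists of the pst promoter, the EGFP coding sequence and an SV40 poly(A) signal immediately downstream, which gives the construct the "SV40" part of its name. According to the record, the insert was placed between EcoRV and NotI sites, both of which are retained. The automated annotation does not label the pst promoter itself, but the unannotated region upstream of EGFP is presumably where it lies. Several short hits in the table, such as fragments of a LEU2 promoter, a tetracycline resistance gene, yokD and an E. coli predicted protein, look like backbone remnants or chance matches rather than functional parts.

The plasmid serves as a reporter of transcription from the pst promoter in Drosophila cells. It comes from work on how the Integrator complex cleaves nascent mRNAs to attenuate transcription, where swapping promoters in front of a common eGFP readout would allow promoter-dependent regulation to be compared.
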