Features (pLannotate 1.2.2; 17 found; start..end, strand, type, name):
     59..133     +  CDS            small t antigen (fragment): SV40 (simian virus 40) small t antigen
    135..200     +  intron         small t intron: SV40 (simian virus 40) small t antigen intron
    330..350     +  CDS            SV40 NLS: nuclear localization signal of SV40 (simian virus 40) large T antigen
    669..752     +  CDS            large T antigen (fragment): large T antigen from SV40 (simian virus 40)
    775..896     +  polyA_signal   SV40 poly(A) signal: SV40 polyadenylation signal
   1473..1490    +  promoter       LEU2 promoter (fragment): S. cerevisiae LEU2
   1805..1837    -  misc_feature   MCS (fragment): pBluescript multiple cloning site
   1841..2560    +  CDS            EGFP: the original enhanced GFP (Yang et al., 1996) mammalian codon-optimized
   2569..2690    +  polyA_signal   SV40 poly(A) signal: SV40 polyadenylation signal
   2715..3016    +  CDS            TcR (fragment): tetracycline efflux protein; tet; confers resistance to tetracycline
   3258..3386    -  CDS            YPB1_ECOLX (fragment): Protein predicted: Swiss-Prot protein existence level 4. From Escherichia coli.
   3571..4159    -  rep_origin     ori: high-copy-number ColE1/pMB1/pBR322/pUC origin of replication
   4330..5190    -  CDS            AmpR: β-lactamase; bla; confers resistance to ampicillin, carbenicillin, and related antibiotics
   5191..5295    -  promoter       AmpR promoter: bla
   6777..7056    +  promoter       copia promoter: strong promoter from the Drosophila transposable element copia (Sinclair et al., 1986)
   7102..8127    +  CDS            HygR: aminoglycoside phosphotransferase from E. coli; aph(4)-Ia; confers resistance to hygromycin
   8145..62      +  CDS            yokD (fragment) (across the origin): YOKD_BACSU - Experimental evidence at protein level: Swiss-Prot protein existence level 1. May contribute to antibiotic resistance. From Bacillus subtilis (strain 168).
>Addgene plasmid #132648 | Hy_ppst eGFP SV40 | addgene full sequence | sequence record 258487 | Addgene NGS Result
GTGATCTGACTGATCCCGCAGATTGGAGATCGCCGCCCGTGCCTGCCGATTGGGTGCAGATCTTTGTGAA
GGAACCTTACTTCTGTGGTGTGACATAATTGGACAAACTACCTACAGAGATTTAAAGCTCTAAGGTAAAT
ATAAAATTTTTAAGTGTATAATGTGTTAAACTACTGATTCTAATTGTTTGTGTATTTTAGATTCCAACCT
ATGGAACTGATGAATGGGAGCAGTGGTGGAATGCCTTTAATGAGGAAAACCTGTTTTGCTCAGAAGAAAT
GCCATCTAGTGATGATGAGGCTACTGCTGACTCTCAACATTCTACTCCTCCAAAAAAGAAGAGAAAGGTA
GAAGACCCCAAGGACTTTCCTTCAGAATTGCTAAGTTTTTTGAGTCATGCTGTGTTTAGTAATAGAACTC
TTGCTTGCTTTGCTATTTACACCACAAAGGAAAAAGCTGCACTGCTATACAAGAAAATTATGGAAAAATA
TTCTGTAACCTTTATAAGTAGGCATAACAGTTATAATCATAACATACTGTTTTTTCTTACTCCACACAGG
CATAGAGTGTCTGCTATTAATAACTATGCTCAAAAATTGTGTACCTTTAGCTTTTTAATTTGTAAAGGGG
TTAATAAGGAATATTTGATGTATAGTGCCTTGACTAGAGATCATAATCAGCCATACCACATTTGTAGAGG
TTTTACTTGCTTTAAAAAACCTCCCACACCTCCCCCTGAACCTGAAACATAAAATGAATGCAATTGTTGT
TGTTAACTTGTTTATTGCAGCTTATAATGGTTACAAATAAAGCAATAGCATCACAAATTTCACAAATAAA
GCATTTTTTTCACTGCATTCTAGTTGTGGTTTGTCCAAACTCATCAATGTATCTTATCATGTCTGGATTA
ATTAACTCCGACAGCGACTATATGTATTTTGTATTTTGTGTTTTGTCTGGCACTGCCTTTTGGCTCCGTT
CCGTTCCGTTCCTTTCTCTGCCGCCGCTTTCCCCTGCACTTTTCCTCCGGCAGATCCAGCTGATGTTGCT
GTCGCGTTGGAGTTATCGCTACAATCGCTGCGCCCCGTGGATTCTCGATCGACACGCGGCGATCTGCGAG
ATTCGAATGGGGCAGGAGCTGGTGTTGTTGCTGCTGCTGCTGCAAGATATCGCGAGATTGGCACGCCGCG
AACTTAAAAAACTCTGTATTTACACCGACGCATGAGACTGACACGTAGGGTTGTTTGGCTCGTGCTGGAA
CCGATAGGCGTAGCTGGAGCGGAGCCGGTTCGATTGCACGGCTATCGATAGGCGGGAGGCAGCATTCATA
GTTTAGGGTTGCCAAAGCTGGCAGTACTAAGTTTAGAATCTGATTTTTTAGGTCACCAAGTACTAAAAAT
GTTTGCAAGCAAAACTTTTGTCAGCAAGTTTTCAATGTAAATGTATATTTTTAAATGGATTTGCCTATAT
ATATATATATATATATATTTTTTTTTATAATATAATATGTGCTCGCTAGAAATACAAAGCAAATATCTGA
TTAGCATGAGCTCATCGTCTCGTTACATTTTGGGTTTAGCACGCTAGCAGCTTTTTAAATTTTGCTCACC
AAAGAAGGTGACGGTGGAATACGGGGTATTCATATAAAGGTATGATCCCTAGAGAGCTTTTCTGCCGTCT
TGCCTTTTCGGTATTTCGAGTACGATCGTTCAATTAGTGTGCGCCTTAACTTAAAAGCTGGTGATTCCGT
GGCACAACTCCATTAGCAGCACAACTGTGGCAACGGAAAGGTGACAACTTAGGGCTCGAGGTCGACGGTA
TCGATAAGCTTGATATCACCATGGTGAGCAAGGGCGAGGAGCTGTTCACCGGGGTGGTGCCCATCCTGGT
CGAGCTGGACGGCGACGTAAACGGCCACAAGTTCAGCGTGTCCGGCGAGGGCGAGGGCGATGCCACCTAC
GGCAAGCTGACCCTGAAGTTCATCTGCACCACCGGCAAGCTGCCCGTGCCCTGGCCCACCCTCGTGACCA
CCCTGACCTACGGCGTGCAGTGCTTCAGCCGCTACCCCGACCACATGAAGCAGCACGACTTCTTCAAGTC
CGCCATGCCCGAAGGCTACGTCCAGGAGCGCACCATCTTCTTCAAGGACGACGGCAACTACAAGACCCGC
GCCGAGGTGAAGTTCGAGGGCGACACCCTGGTGAACCGCATCGAGCTGAAGGGCATCGACTTCAAGGAGG
ACGGCAACATCCTGGGGCACAAGCTGGAGTACAACTACAACAGCCACAACGTCTATATCATGGCCGACAA
GCAGAAGAACGGCATCAAGGTGAACTTCAAGATCCGCCACAACATCGAGGACGGCAGCGTGCAGCTCGCC
GACCACTACCAGCAGAACACCCCCATCGGCGACGGCCCCGTGCTGCTGCCCGACAACCACTACCTGAGCA
CCCAGTCCGCCCTGAGCAAAGACCCCAACGAGAAGCGCGATCACATGGTCCTGCTGGAGTTCGTGACCGC
CGCCGGGATCACTCTCGGCATGGACGAGCTGTACAAGTAAGCGGCCGCAACTTGTTTATTGCAGCTTATA
ATGGTTACAAATAAAGCAATAGCATCACAAATTTCACAAATAAAGCATTTTTTTCACTGCATTCTAGTTG
TGGTTTGTCCAAACTCATCAATGTATCTTAACTAGTGGATCCACTAGGGGCCGCCGACGCGAGGCTGGAT
GGCCTTCCCCATTATGATTCTTCTCGCTTCCGGCGGCATCGGGATGCCCGCGTTGCAGGCCATGCTGTCC
AGGCAGGTAGATGACGACCATCAGGGACAGCTTCAAGGATCGCTCGCGGCTCTTACCAGCCTAACTTCGA
TCATTGGACCGCTGATCGTCACGGCGATTTATGCCGCCTCGGCGAGCACATGGAACGGGTTGGCATGGAT
TGTAGGCGCCGCCCTATACCTTGTCTGCCTCCCCGCGTTGCGTCGCGGTGCATGGAGCCGGGCCACCTCG
ACCTGAATGGAAGCCGGCGGCACCTCGCTAACGGATTCACCACTCCAAGAATTGGAGCCAATCAATTCTT
GCGGAGAACTGTGAATGCGCAAACCAACCCTTGGCAGAACATATCCATCGCGTCCGCCATCTCCAGCAGC
CGCACGCGGCGCATCTCGGGCAGCGTTGGGTCCTGGCCACGGGTGCGCATGATCGTGCTCCTGTCGTTGA
GGACCCGGCTAGGCTGGCGGGGTTGCCTTACTGGTTAGCAGAATGAATCACCGATACGCGAGCGAACGTG
AAGCGACTGCTGCTGCAAAACGTCTGCGACCTGAGCAACAACATGAATGGTCTTCGGTTTCCGTGTTTCG
TAAAGTCTGGAAACGCGGAAGTCAGCGCTCTTCCGCTTCCTCGCTCACTGACTCGCTGCGCTCGGTCGTT
CGGCTGCGGCGAGCGGTATCAGCTCACTCAAAGGCGGTAATACGGTTATCCACAGAATCAGGGGATAACG
CAGGAAAGAACATGTGAGCAAAAGGCCAGCAAAAGGCCAGGAACCGTAAAAAGGCCGCGTTGCTGGCGTT
TTTCCATAGGCTCCGCCCCCCTGACGAGCATCACAAAAATCGACGCTCAAGTCAGAGGTGGCGAAACCCG
ACAGGACTATAAAGATACCAGGCGTTTCCCCCTGGAAGCTCCCTCGTGCGCTCTCCTGTTCCGACCCTGC
CGCTTACCGGATACCTGTCCGCCTTTCTCCCTTCGGGAAGCGTGGCGCTTTCTCATAGCTCACGCTGTAG
GTATCTCAGTTCGGTGTAGGTCGTTCGCTCCAAGCTGGGCTGTGTGCACGAACCCCCCGTTCAGCCCGAC
CGCTGCGCCTTATCCGGTAACTATCGTCTTGAGTCCAACCCGGTAAGACACGACTTATCGCCACTGGCAG
CAGCCACTGGTAACAGGATTAGCAGAGCGAGGTATGTAGGCGGTGCTACAGAGTTCTTGAAGTGGTGGCC
TAACTACGGCTACACTAGAAGGACAGTATTTGGTATCTGCGCTCTGCTGAAGCCAGTTACCTTCGGAAAA
AGAGTTGGTAGCTCTTGATCCGGCAAACAAACCACCGCTGGTAGCGGTGGTTTTTTTGTTTGCAAGCAGC
AGATTACGCGCAGAAAAAAAGGATCTCAAGAAGATCCTTTGATCTTTTCTACGGGGTCTGACGCTCAGTG
GAACGAAAACTCACGTTAAGGGATTTTGGTCATGAGATTATCAAAAAGGATCTTCACCTAGATCCTTTTA
AATTAAAAATGAAGTTTTAAATCAATCTAAAGTATATATGAGTAAACTTGGTCTGACAGTTACCAATGCT
TAATCAGTGAGGCACCTATCTCAGCGATCTGTCTATTTCGTTCATCCATAGTTGCCTGACTCCCCGTCGT
GTAGATAACTACGATACGGGAGGGCTTACCATCTGGCCCCAGTGCTGCAATGATACCGCGAGACCCACGC
TCACCGGCTCCAGATTTATCAGCAATAAACCAGCCAGCCGGAAGGGCCGAGCGCAGAAGTGGTCCTGCAA
CTTTATCCGCCTCCATCCAGTCTATTAATTGTTGCCGGGAAGCTAGAGTAAGTAGTTCGCCAGTTAATAG
TTTGCGCAACGTTGTTGCCATTGCTGCAGGCATCGTGGTGTCACGCTCGTCGTTTGGTATGGCTTCATTC
AGCTCCGGTTCCCAACGATCAAGGCGAGTTACATGATCCCCCATGTTGTGCAAAAAAGCGGTTAGCTCCT
TCGGTCCTCCGATCGTTGTCAGAAGTAAGTTGGCCGCAGTGTTATCACTCATGGTTATGGCAGCACTGCA
TAATTCTCTTACTGTCATGCCATCCGTAAGATGCTTTTCTGTGACTGGTGAGTACTCAACCAAGTCATTC
TGAGAATAGTGTATGCGGCGACCGAGTTGCTCTTGCCCGGCGTCAACACGGGATAATACCGCGCCACATA
GCAGAACTTTAAAAGTGCTCATCATTGGAAAACGTTCTTCGGGGCGAAAACTCTCAAGGATCTTACCGCT
GTTGAGATCCAGTTCGATGTAACCCACTCGTGCACCCAACTGATCTTCAGCATCTTTTACTTTCACCAGC
GTTTCTGGGTGAGCAAAAACAGGAAGGCAAAATGCCGCAAAAAAGGGAATAAGGGCGACACGGAAATGTT
GAATACTCATACTCTTCCTTTTTCAATATTATTGAAGCATTTATCAGGGTTATTGTCTCATGAGCGGATA
CATATTTGAATGTATTTAGAAAAATAAACAAATAGGGGTTCCGCGCACATTTCCCCGAAAAGTGCCACCT
GACGTCTAAGAAACCATTATTATCATGACATTAACCTATAAAAATAGGCGTATCACGAGGCCCTTTCGTC
TTCAAGAATTCACATTTGTACGAATTTTTTTTTTATCAAAAGTTCGAGTTTTTCACCAATTTCCTCATCA
ACCGAGCAAGGCAAACGGCTTTGAATAATATGGTGTTATATATACATATATCAAATCGCTGCTGACTGCG
TGATTGATGGCCCCAAGATTACATATTATCGAATCAGGATTCAGAAGGAGATCAATGTCAAATGCGGACA
GGAACATGAAAGACGCCTGTTATGCGCAATTAAAAATTTGGGTTTAATTGCTGTGGAAACTGTTGTTGGC
GGCATCTTAAGTTCCTGTTTAACAACATCAACTACTTATGTACGTAGAAGCGTTTAAGCCATTTGCATAC
AGATGAGAACTGGCTTTTGTGCTAATCAGTCAAGATGACTCCGATGATGATGACTCATTACCTGACCAGT
TTTCGCTGCTTTCTTTTCAACAACTACTTGTATATGTATTGTATCCAATAGCAATACATTGAATTTCCAT
GGTCTAGTCACGTATTATCATTTAATTGACACCAAGTCGTGTTATTGTTGAGCTATCGAGTTCAGCTCAA
ACATTTCTTATTCCCATGAATAAGCCGGCAAAAATATGCAATCTATGAAAGTTAATATAAGCAAACCTTA
CTTTGACTCAATACCAATGCACTTTGTGTCGATAGGTTCACGCAATTGAGGCGATTATTCCGATAACCCA
AGCGATTGACTGTTCCCGTTTCGATTCCAATTGAAATTTGGAAATGTACAATAGTTTTGCTATATGCTGT
CAAGTACGCTCTTATCTTCTCTGGGTTTTCTTCAGAGTTTCGAAACGCTTCTTCTTTTTTTTGTTTTTTT
TTTTTTGGAATCTCGTATTTTGGAAGGGGCTCCCCTCTGGAATTTGTTACACTGTCGTTATCATTGCGAA
CAAGCGGCCCGAAGCTATCAGCGACTTTAACATTTACAATGCACTTTTTTACGACCAATTAAATGTACAT
TTTCCTTTCTTCGCCCGTTGATAAGCGAACGCGATGTGGCGCAGGCAATGTGTTGCTCTTGCGACACAAA
CGCAATCAAAATGGATTCAATTTCGCTTTTTCCCAGTGAAACGAAGAACGAACCGACCATCATGATATGC
TCCTCTGCATGTTGCGTATTGAATCAATGACAATTTCAATTAAGCCGCCCGTTCGTCATGCGTTTTCGTG
CGCTTCGAAATGCTGATAACGCTGCTGTCCTCCAACTGCTTTGCATGTGGACACAATTCCATTTATTTAA
TTCTTTTATTTGGATCGGTTAAATTAAAAAGCGCCTTGTTACGCATTTAACGTTGTTTCCGGTGCGTGGT
GGTTTCATGCTTCTGGGAACGGCAAATGGGTTTAGGATTGGGAACCCCTCATCATCTGTTGGAATATACT
ATTCAACCTACAAAAGTAACGTTAAACAACACTACTTTATATTTGATATGAATGGCCACACCTTTTATGC
CATAAAACATATTGTAAGAGAATACCACTCTTTTTATTCCTTCTTTCCTTCTTGTACGTTTTTTGCTGTA
AGTAGGTCGTGGTGCTGGTGTTGCAGTTGAAATAACTTAAAATATAAATCATAAAACTCAAACATAAACT
TGACTATTTATTTATTTATTAAGAAAGGAAATATAAATTATAAATTACAACAGGTTATGGACCTGCAGCC
AAGCTTGGCGCTCGTCCGGGGGCAATGAGATATGAAAAAGCCTGAACTCACCGCGACGTCTGTCGAGAAG
TTTCTGATCGAAAAGTTCGACAGCGTCTCCGACCTGATGCAGCTCTCGGAGGGCGAAGAATCTCGTGCTT
TCAGCTTCGATGTAGGAGGGCGTGGATATGTCCTGCGGGTAAATAGCTGCGCCGATGGTTTCTACAAAGA
TCGTTATGTTTATCGGCACTTTGCATCGGCCGCGCTCCCGATTCCGGAAGTGCTTGACATTGGGGAATTC
AGCGAGAGCCTGACCTATTGCATCTCCCGCCGTGCACAGGGTGTCACGTTGCAAGACCTGCCTGAAACCG
AACTGCCCGCTGTTCTGCAGCCGGTCGCGGAGGCCATGGATGCGATCGCTGCGGCCGATCTTAGCCAGAC
GAGCGGGTTCGGCCCATTCGGACCGCAAGGAATCGGTCAATACACTACATGGCGTGATTTCATATGCGCG
ATTGCTGATCCCCATGTGTATCACTGGCAAACTGTGATGGACGACACCGTCAGTGCGTCCGTCGCGCAGG
CTCTCGATGAGCTGATGCTTTGGGCCGAGGACTGCCCCGAAGTCCGGCACCTCGTGCACGCGGATTTCGG
CTCCAACAATGTCCTGACGGACAATGGCCGCATAACAGCGGTCATTGACTGGAGCGAGGCGATGTTCGGG
GATTCCCAATACGAGGTCGCCAACATCTTCTTCTGGAGGCCGTGGTTGGCTTGTATGGAGCAGCAGACGC
GCTACTTCGAGCGGAGGCATCCGGAGCTTGCAGGATCGCCGCGGCTCCGGGCGTATATGCTCCGCATTGG
TCTTGACCAACTCTATCAGAGCTTGGTTGACGGCAATTTCGATGATGCAGCTTGGGCGCAGGGTCGATGC
GACGCAATCGTCCGATCCGGAGCCGGGACTGTCGGGCGTACACAAATCGCCCGCAGAAGCGCGGCCGTCT
GGACCGATGGCTGTGTAGAAGTACTCGCCGATAGTGGAAACCGACGCCCCAGCACTCGTCCGAGGGCAAA
GGAATAGAGTAGATGCCGACCGAACAAGAGCTGATTTCGAGAACGCCTCAGCCAGCAACTCGCGCGAGCC
TAGCAAGGCAAATGCGAGAGAACGGCCTTACGCTTGGTGGCACAGTTCTCGTCCACAGTTCGCTAAGCTC
GCTCGGCTGGGTCGCGGGAGGGCCGGTCGCAGTGATTCAGGCCCTTCTGGATTGTGTTGGTCCCCAGGGC
ACGATTGTCATGCCCACGCACTCGG
